Addgene plasmid #123443: TRBV11-2
Purpose: construction of TCR
Depositing lab: Catherine Wu. Depositing organization: Dana-Farber Cancer Institute. Publication: A cloning and expression system to probe T-cell receptor specificity and assess functional avidity to neoantigens. Hu Z, Anandappa AJ, Sun J, Kim J, Leet DE, Bozym DJ, Chen C, Williams L, Shukla SA, Zhang W, Tabbaa D, Steelman S, Olive O, Livak KJ, Kishi H, Muraguchi A, Guleria I, Stevens J, Lane WJ, Burkhardt UE, Fritsch EF, Neuberg D, Ott PA, Keskin DB, Hacohen N, Wu CJ. Blood. 2018 Nov 1;132(18):1911-1921. doi: 10.1182/blood-2018-04-843763. Epub 2018 Aug 27. PubMed 30150207.
Backbone
  Vector backbone: pUC57-kanamycin
  Vector type: Bacterial Expression
Growth in bacteria
  Bacterial resistance: Kanamycin, 50 μg/mL
  Growth temperature: 37°C
  Growth strain: DH5alpha
  Copy number: High Copy
Gene/Insert
  Gene/Insert name: TRBV11-2
  Species: H. sapiens (human)
  Mutation: WT
  Entrez Gene: TRBV11-2 (a.k.a. TCRBV11S2, TCRBV21S3A2N2T, TRBV112)
  Cloning method: Unknown
Terms and licenses: Academic/Nonprofit Terms; Industry Terms: Not Available to Industry
Depositor comments: Cloning Method: Golden Gate.
How to cite: TRBV11-2 was a gift from Catherine Wu (Addgene plasmid # 123443 ; http://n2t.net/addgene:123443 ; RRID:Addgene_123443)
