[The description below was written by a language model from this plasmid's Addgene catalogue record and pLannotate feature annotations shown in this document.]
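Description:
TRBV11-2 is a small (about 3.4 kb) bacterial cloning plasmid built on the pUC57-kanamycin backbone that serves as a sequence module for assembling T-cell receptor (TCR) constructs. It is propagated in E. coli through a high-copy ColE1/pUC-type origin of replication and selected with kanamycin via the aph(3')-Ia aminoglycoside phosphotransferase gene (KanR). The remaining backbone annotations are typical pUC-family remnants: a lacZα fragment, the lac promoter with its operator and CAP binding site, and short fragments of lacI, rop and the pBR322 bom region. Although the catalogue classes it as a bacterial expression vector, nothing in the record suggests the insert is meant to be expressed in bacteria. The insert lies within the lac region in the orientation opposite to the lac promoter, and no eukaryotic promoter or polyadenylation signal is annotated.

The payload is the wild-type human TRBV11-2 gene segment, a variable (V) segment of the TCR beta chain, annotated as a partial coding sequence. Immediately downstream on the same strand, the feature table also detects a coding sequence matching the human TCR alpha constant region (TRAC). The catalogue entry does not mention this element, and the record does not explain how the two parts are linked or what lies in the short gap between them. The stated purpose is construction of TCRs, and the depositor notes Golden Gate as the cloning method, which suggests the plasmid is one member of a library of V-segment modules combined with other TCR parts by type IIS restriction assembly. The specific restriction sites and the destination expression vector are not given in the record.
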