Features (pLannotate 1.2.2; 11 found; start..end, strand, type, name):
    137..236     +  misc_feature   bom (fragment): basis of mobility region from pBR322
    242..399     -  CDS            lacZα (fragment): LacZα fragment of β-galactosidase; lacZ fragment
    453..779     +  CDS            TRBV11-2 (fragment): TVBK2_HUMAN - Also known as TCRBV21S3A2N2T From Homo sapiens (Human).
    842..1255    +  CDS            TRAC: TRAC_HUMAN - Also known as TCRA. Experimental evidence at protein level: Swiss-Prot protein existence level 1. Constant region of T cell receptor (TR) alpha chain (PubMed:24600447). Alpha-beta T cell receptors are antigen specific receptors which are essential to the immune response and are present on the cell surface of T lymphocytes. Recognize peptide-major histocompatibility (MH) (pMH) complexes that are displayed by antigen presenting cells (APC), a prerequisite for efficient T cell adaptive immunity against pathogens (PubMed:25493333). Binding of alpha-beta TR to pMH complex initiates TR-
   1361..1377    -  protein_bind   lac operator: The lac repressor binds to the lac operator to inhibit transcription in E. coli. This inhibition can be relieved by adding lactose or isopropyl-β-D-thiogalactopyranoside (IPTG). lac repressor encoded by lacI
   1385..1415    -  promoter       lac promoter: promoter for the E. coli lac operon
   1430..1451    -  protein_bind   CAP binding site: CAP binding activates transcription in the presence of cAMP. E. coli catabolite activator protein
   1464..1556    -  CDS            lacI (fragment): lac repressor; lacI; The lac repressor binds to the lac operator to inhibit transcription in E. coli. This inhibition can be relieved by adding lactose or isopropyl-β-D-thiogalactopyranoside (IPTG).
   1739..2327    -  rep_origin     ori: high-copy-number ColE1/pMB1/pBR322/pUC origin of replication
   2505..3314    -  CDS            KanR: aminoglycoside phosphotransferase; aph(3')-Ia; confers resistance to kanamycin in bacteria or G418 (Geneticin®) in eukaryotes
   3421..35      +  CDS            rop (fragment) (across the origin): Rop protein, which maintains plasmids at low copy number; rop
>Addgene plasmid #123443 | TRBV11-2 | addgene full sequence | sequence record 245020 | Addgene NGS Result
TCGCGCGTTTCGGTGATGACGGTGAAAACCTCTGACACATGCAGCTCCCGGAGACGGTCACAGCTTGTCT
GTAAGCGGATGCCGGGAGCAGACAAGCCCGTCAGGGCGCGTCAGCGGGTGTTGGCGGGTGTCGGGGCTGG
CTTAACTATGCGGCATCAGAGCAGATTGTACTGAGAGTGCACCATATGCGGTGTGAAATACCGCACAGAT
GCGTAAGGAGAAAATACCGCATCAGGCGCCATTCGCCATTCAGGCTGCGCAACTGTTGGGAAGGGCGATC
GGTGCGGGCCTCTTCGCTATTACGCCAGCTGGCGAAAGGGGGATGTGCTGCAAGGCGATTAAGTTGGGTA
ACGCCAGGGTTTTCCCAGTCACGACGTTGTAAAACGACGGCCAGAGAATTCGAGCTCGGTACCTCGCGAA
TACATCTAGATGGGGATCCACCGGTCGCCACCATGGGCACCAGGCTCCTCTGCTGGGCGGCCCTCTGTCT
CCTGGGAGCAGAACTCACAGAAGCTGGAGTTGCCCAGTCTCCCAGATATAAGATTATAGAGAAAAGGCAG
AGTGTGGCTTTTTGGTGCAATCCTATATCTGGCCATGCTACCCTTTACTGGTACCAGCAGATCCTGGGAC
AGGGCCCAAAGCTTCTGATTCAGTTTCAGAATAACGGTGTAGTGGATGATTCACAGTTGCCTAAGGATCG
ATTTTCTGCAGAGAGGCTCAAAGGAGTAGACTCCACTCTCAAGATCCAGCCTGCAAAGCTTGAGGACTCG
GCCGTGTATGAGACCTAAGGTGGTGGTGGTTCTGGTTCTGGTTCTGGTGGTGGTTCTGGTGGTGGTCTCT
GAACCCTGACCCTGCCGTGTACCAGCTGAGAGACTCTAAATCCAGTGACAAGTCTGTCTGCCTATTCACC
GATTTTGATTCTCAAACAAATGTGTCACAAAGTAAGGATTCTGATGTGTATATCACAGACAAAACTGTGC
TAGACATGAGGTCTATGGACTTCAAGAGCAACAGTGCTGTGGCCTGGAGCAACAAATCTGACTTTGCATG
TGCAAACGCCTTCAACAACAGCATTATTCCAGAAGACACCTTCTTCCCCAGCCCAGAAAGTTCCTGTGAT
GTCAAGCTGGTCGAGAAAAGCTTTGAAACAGATACGAACCTAAACTTTCAAAACCTGTCAGTGATTGGGT
TCCGAATCCTCCTCCTGAAAGTGGCCGGGTTTAATCTGCTCATGACGCTGCGGCTGTGGTCCAGCTAAAG
CGGCCGCGTCGACAATCAAATCGGATCCCGGGCCCGTCGACTGCAGAGGCCTGCATGCAAGCTTGGTGTA
ATCATGGTCATAGCTGTTTCCTGTGTGAAATTGTTATCCGCTCACAATTCCACACAACATACGAGCCGGA
AGCATAAAGTGTAAAGCCTGGGGTGCCTAATGAGTGAGCTAACTCACATTAATTGCGTTGCGCTCACTGC
CCGCTTTCCAGTCGGGAAACCTGTCGTGCCAGCTGCATTAATGAATCGGCCAACGCGCGGGGAGAGGCGG
TTTGCGTATTGGGCGCTCTTCCGCTTCCTCGCTCACTGACTCGCTGCGCTCGGTCGTTCGGCTGCGGCGA
GCGGTATCAGCTCACTCAAAGGCGGTAATACGGTTATCCACAGAATCAGGGGATAACGCAGGAAAGAACA
TGTGAGCAAAAGGCCAGCAAAAGGCCAGGAACCGTAAAAAGGCCGCGTTGCTGGCGTTTTTCCATAGGCT
CCGCCCCCCTGACGAGCATCACAAAAATCGACGCTCAAGTCAGAGGTGGCGAAACCCGACAGGACTATAA
AGATACCAGGCGTTTCCCCCTGGAAGCTCCCTCGTGCGCTCTCCTGTTCCGACCCTGCCGCTTACCGGAT
ACCTGTCCGCCTTTCTCCCTTCGGGAAGCGTGGCGCTTTCTCATAGCTCACGCTGTAGGTATCTCAGTTC
GGTGTAGGTCGTTCGCTCCAAGCTGGGCTGTGTGCACGAACCCCCCGTTCAGCCCGACCGCTGCGCCTTA
TCCGGTAACTATCGTCTTGAGTCCAACCCGGTAAGACACGACTTATCGCCACTGGCAGCAGCCACTGGTA
ACAGGATTAGCAGAGCGAGGTATGTAGGCGGTGCTACAGAGTTCTTGAAGTGGTGGCCTAACTACGGCTA
CACTAGAAGAACAGTATTTGGTATCTGCGCTCTGCTGAAGCCAGTTACCTTCGGAAAAAGAGTTGGTAGC
TCTTGATCCGGCAAACAAACCACCGCTGGTAGCGGTGGTTTTTTTGTTTGCAAGCAGCAGATTACGCGCA
GAAAAAAAGGATCTCAAGAAGATCCTTTGATCTTTTCTACGGGGTCTGACGCTCAGTGGAACGAAAACTC
ACGTTAAGGGATTTTGGTCATGAGATTATCAAAAAGGATCTTCACCTAGATCCTTTTAAATTAAAAATGA
AGTTTTAAATCAAGCCCAATCTGAATAATGTTACAACCAATTAACCAATTCTGATTAGAAAAACTCATCG
AGCATCAAATGAAACTGCAATTTATTCATATCAGGATTATCAATACCATATTTTTGAAAAAGCCGTTTCT
GTAATGAAGGAGAAAACTCACCGAGGCAGTTCCATAGGATGGCAAGATCCTGGTATCGGTCTGCGATTCC
GACTCGTCCAACATCAATACAACCTATTAATTTCCCCTCGTCAAAAATAAGGTTATCAAGTGAGAAATCA
CCATGAGTGACGACTGAATCCGGTGAGAATGGCAAAAGTTTATGCATTTCTTTCCAGACTTGTTCAACAG
GCCAGCCATTACGCTCGTCATCAAAATCACTCGCATCAACCAAACCGTTATTCATTCGTGATTGCGCCTG
AGCGAGACGAAATACGCGATCGCTGTTAAAAGGACAATTACAAACAGGAATCGAATGCAACCGGCGCAGG
AACACTGCCAGCGCATCAACAATATTTTCACCTGAATCAGGATATTCTTCTAATACCTGGAATGCTGTTT
TTCCGGGGATCGCAGTGGTGAGTAACCATGCATCATCAGGAGTACGGATAAAATGCTTGATGGTCGGAAG
AGGCATAAATTCCGTCAGCCAGTTTAGTCTGACCATCTCATCTGTAACATCATTGGCAACGCTACCTTTG
CCATGTTTCAGAAACAACTCTGGCGCATCGGGCTTCCCATACAAGCGATAGATTGTCGCACCTGATTGCC
CGACATTATCGCGAGCCCATTTATACCCATATAAATCAGCATCCATGTTGGAATTTAATCGCGGCCTCGA
CGTTTCCCGTTGAATATGGCTCATAACACCCCTTGTATTACTGTTTATGTAAGCAGACAGTTTTATTGTT
CATGATGATATATTTTTATCTTGTGCAATGTAACATCAGAGATTTTGAGACACGGGCCAGAGCTGCA
